>Addgene plasmid #244302 | pAAVLINK-EF1alpha-5'-NRXN1 | addgene full sequence | sequence record 489079 | Addgene NGS Result
[37 nt withheld, positions 1-37]
TATGCGGTGTGAAATACCGCACAGATGCGTAAGGAGAAAATACCGCATCAGGCGCCCCTGCAGGCAGCTG
CGCGCTCGCTCGCTCACTGAGGCCGCCCGGGCAAAGCCCGGGCGTCGGGCGACCTTTGGTCGCCCGGCCT
CAGTGAGCGAGCGAGCGCGCAGAGAGGGAGTGGCCAACTCCATCACTAGGGGTTCCTGCGGCCGCTCGGT
CCGCACGTGCCACACCGGTCTCCATAACTTAATAACTTCGTATAAAGTATCCTATACGAATAATAGCTTA
TTGGTCTCCTTAAACCTGTCTTGTAACCTTGATACTTACCTGCACATGCCATTGTTTTTGCAAGGGTTGC
TAAGGCACGGTTTTGCTGTTTCCTTTGAGCAGGAAGGCTTCACTCCAGCAGTACTTTGAACTTCAGCCAT
TTGCCGGATATCTTTGCTTTGGCCATCGATGAACAAATCCCTGATGCAGCCCACGTAGCCATAGTTGAGC
AGAGCAGTCCACACCTCGGTGGGGAAGACAAGGCCAGCTTTATTTTCTGGCAGCCCCCCCAGGTACAACT
CATCATCCAGGTCCAGAATCTCACTCTCACCAGGAGCAGTGTAGGGAGTACGCAACGTGTTGACAGAAAT
GGTACCTGACCGTCCGTCTCTCTGGAAGTCCACATGATACCATTCTCCATCATTCACTTTCTTCAACAGG
GCTTTTATTTTTATAGTACCTGACCCCATGTCCAGGAGGAGGTAGAGGTGGCCATCTAGCATCTCAATAG
CAAAGAAGTCCACCTTTATCATCTGTGGGTGCTTGGCATCTTTCTGATGTCTTGGCTTGCCATGGCTAAA
TAAGATGAGGCCATTTGGCTCTGTTGTACGGAAATCAAATGATATGGAGCCAGTTTTCTTTGCATTCCAT
TTAGGCAAAGAGATGAAAGACTCTGGGGTTTCAAAGGTGATTGGGTCTAAAGTTGCAACATTCTCACATT
TAAATGCCACCACTCCATGGATCTTCATCTTAGGATCTCCTTGCTTGGCAAGTCGAGATAATTCCAGCCT
CACATCATTATTTTTATATACAACCTCTTTGAGACAGCCCATAAAGTTGTTACTGACTGGTGACCCTGGA
AGGTCGGCTGTGCTGGGACTGCCTCCAACATAGAAAAAGTCATCAGACCCCAGCATGGTATAATCTTCTT
GCGTGTAGCCCGTTGTGGTAAGAATCCCATCCACTGATATTGTCACCATAGCGTGTCCAATGCCTGAGTG
CTGACGCAGATTCCTGGTGACTTTCACATCATGCCAGGCATTATCATTAAACTTTCCATTCACAGGCTCC
ACTAGTGCTTCAAAGGCCCCTGATCCCAAATTAATGACCAGAGAGACAGCTCCATTTTTCAGGGCAAGAT
TGACATAATCAGCCGATTTCCCAGTGTGAAGCATCAGTCCATTCCTCTGAAGGGTTTTAAATGACAGAGT
TATTTCATCACTGCTGCTTTGAATGGGGTTTTGAGACAAGTCGTAGCAGAAGTATTCAGATCCTTTGAAC
GTGGCAATATATTCTTCTTTTCCTTTACTTTTACCTTGGTCGCCCATCATCAGGTGCGCCAGACCTTCCA
CATTGTTGTCTTCTTGGCTGCAGTCCTTGCCGCGGAAGCCGGTTCGCGAGCAGTCGCACACGGCCTGGTC
GTCCACCACGGAGCACACACCTCCGTTGAGGCACACCCCGCCCTCGCCCTCCTCGCCCGCCTCGCACGGG
CTTCCCCCGCCGCTGTTGGGCGGCTCATCGTCCAGCTTCACCTCGCCGCTGTCCACGGGCAGGACCTGCG
AGGAGTTGACCCTCACGTCACGAATCCACCCCTTGAAGGGCTCCCGCTCCCTCACCGAGGCCAGGGTGAG
CTTGAGCGCCGCGGCGCGCAGTTCCGGGGGCAGCCCCCCGACGAAAAGGCCGCTGAACACCGTCATGTCC
CTGCGCTTGGACTTGACCTCCACCCACTTGGCCTCCACCTGGTCGATGAAGAGCGTGGTGTTGCGGAACT
GGCGGCGGATGCGCACGCTGTGCCAGGCGCCGTCGTTAACCGGCGTGTCGGCCAGGAGCGTCGCAGGCTC
AGCGCAGAAGATGGAGAAGCTGAGCTGCAGGCGGCCGCCGCGCGTCAGAATCAGCTCCAGGAAGTCGCAG
AAGCCCTCGTCGTCGAAGTAGAGCACGAGGCCGCGGGCGCTGCGAGTCTTGAGCTGGAAGCTCATCTCGC
TCTCGCAGCAGGCGTTCCACTTGGGGAAGCGCGTCCATTGGCCCTCGGCGCCCGGAAACTCCAGCCCGCT
GCCCAGCTCCGCCCAGCAGCCCAGGAGCAGCAGCGAGAGGCACAGAAGAAAACAGCCCCCGCGCTGGAGC
AGCGCCGTCCCCATGGTGGCCGTACGGTAGGCGCCGGTCACAGCTTGGATCTGTAACGGCGCAGAACAGA
AAACGAAACAAAGACGTAGAGTTGAGCAAGCAGGGTCAGGCAAAGCGTGGAGAGCCGGCTGAGTCTAGGT
AGGCTCCAAGGGAGCGCCGGACAAAGGCCCGGTCTCGACCTGAGCTTTAAACTTACCTAGACGGCGGACG
CAGTTCAGGAGGCACCACAGGCGGGAGGCGGCAGAACGCGACTCAACCGGCGTGGATGGCGGCCTCAGGT
AGGGCGGCGGGCGCGTGAAGGAGAGATGCGAGCCCCTCGAAGCTTCAGCTGTGTTCTGGCGGCAAACCCG
TTGCGAAAAAGAACGTTCACGGCGACTACTGCACTTATATACGGTTCTCCCCCACCCTCGGGAAAAAGGC
GGAGCCAGTACACGACATCACTTTCCCAGTTTACCCCGCGCCACCTTCTCTAGGCACCCGTTCAATTGCC
GACCCCTCCCCCCAACTTCTCGGGGACTGTGGGCGATGTGCGCTCTGCCCACTGACGGGCACCGGAGCGA
TCGCAGATCCTCTAGAGTCGACACGCGTGCGGCCGCAGGAACCCCTAGTGATGGAGTTGGCCACTCCCTC
TCTGCGCGCTCGCTCGCTCACTGAGGCCGGGCGACCAAAGGTCGCCCGACGCCCGGGCGGCCTCAGTGAG
CGAGCGAGCGCGCAGCTGCCTGCAGGACATGTGAGCAAAAGGCCAGCAAAAGGCCAGGAACCGTAAAAAG
GCCGCGTTGCTGGCGTTTTTCCATAGGCTCCGCCCCCCTGACGAGCATCACAAAAATCGACGCTCAAGTC
AGAGGTGGCGAAACCCGACAGGACTATAAAGATACCAGGCGTTTCCCCCTGGAAGCTCCCTCGTGCGCTC
TCCTGTTCCGACCCTGCCGCTTACCGGATACCTGTCCGCCTTTCTCCCTTCGGGAAGCGTGGCGCTTTCT
CATAGCTCACGCTGTAGGTATCTCAGTTCGGTGTAGGTCGTTCGCTCCAAGCTGGGCTGTGTGCACGAAC
CCCCCGTTCAGCCCGACCGCTGCGCCTTATCCGGTAACTATCGTCTTGAGTCCAACCCGGTAAGACACGA
CTTATCGCCACTGGCAGCAGCCACTGGTAACAGGATTAGCAGAGCGAGGTATGTAGGCGGTGCTACAGAG
TTCTTGAAGTGGTGGCCTAACTACGGCTACACTAGAAGAACAGTATTTGGTATCTGCGCTCTGCTGAAGC
CAGTTACCTTCGGAAAAAGAGTTGGTAGCTCTTGATCCGGCAAACAAACCACCGCTGGTAGCGGTGGTTT
TTTTGTTTGCAAGCAGCAGATTACGCGCAGAAAAAAAGGATCTCAAGAAGATCCTTTGATCTTTTCTACG
GGGTCTGACGCTCAGTGGAACGAAAACTCACGTTAAGGGATTTTGGTCATGAGATTATCAAAAAGGATCT
TCACCTAGATCCTTTTAAATTAAAAATGAAGTTTTAAATCAATCTAAAGTATATATGAGTAAACTTGGTC
TGACAGTTACCAATGCTTAATCAGTGAGGCACCTATCTCAGCGATCTGTCTATTTCGTTCATCCATAGTT
GCCTGACTCCCCGTCGTGTAGATAACTACGATACGGGAGGGCTTACCATCTGGCCCCAGTGCTGCAATGA
TACCGCGAGACCCACGCTCACCGGCTCCAGATTTATCAGCAATAAACCAGCCAGCCGGAAGGGCCGAGCG
CAGAAGTGGTCCTGCAACTTTATCCGCCTCCATCCAGTCTATTAATTGTTGCCGGGAAGCTAGAGTAAGT
AGTTCGCCAGTTAATAGTTTGCGCAACGTTGTTGCCATTGCTACAGGCATCGTGGTGTCACGCTCGTCGT
TTGGTATGGCTTCATTCAGCTCCGGTTCCCAACGATCAAGGCGAGTTACATGATCCCCCATGTTGTGCAA
AAAAGCGGTTAGCTCCTTCGGTCCTCCGATCGTTGTCAGAAGTAAGTTGGCCGCAGTGTTATCACTCATG
GTTATGGCAGCACTGCATAATTCTCTTACTGTCATGCCATCCGTAAGATGCTTTTCTGTGACTGGTGAGT
ACTCAACCAAGTCATTCTGAGAATAGTGTATGCGGCGACCGAGTTGCTCTTGCCCGGCGTCAATACGGGA
TAATACCGCGCCACATAGCAGAACTTTAAAAGTGCTCATCATTGGAAAACGTTCTTCGGGGCGAAAACTC
TCAAGGATCTTACCGCTGTTGAGATCCAGTTCGATGTAACCCACTCGTGCACCCAACTGATCTTCAGCAT
CTTTTACTTTCACCAGCGTTTCTGGGTGAGCAAAAACAGGAAGGCAAAATGCCGCAAAAAAGGGAATAAG
GGCGACACGGAAATGTTGAATACTCATACTCTTCCTTTTTCAATATTATTGAAGCATTTATCAGGGTTAT
TGTCTCATGAGCGGATACATATTTGAATGTATTTAGAAAAATAAACAAATAGGGGTTCCGCGCACATTTC
CCCGAAAAGTGCCACCTGACGTCTAAGAAACCATTATTATCATGACATTAACCTATAAAAATAGGCGTAT
CACGAGGCCCTTTCGTCTCGCGCGTTTCGGTGATGACGGTGAAAACCTCTGACACATGCAGCTCCCGGAG
ACGGTCACAGCTTGTCTGTAAGCGGATGCCGGGAGCAGACAAGCCCGTCAGGGCGCGTCAGCGGGTGTTG
GCGGGTGTCGGGGCTGGCTTAACTATGCGGCATCAGAGCAGATTGTACTGAGAGTGCACCATAAAATTGT
AAACGTTAATATTTTGTTAAAATTCGCGTTAAATTTTTGTTAAATCAGCTCATTTTTTAACCAATAGACC
GAAATCGGCAAAATCCCTTATAAATCAAAAGAATAGCCCGAGATAGAGT
[37 nt withheld, positions 5337-5373]
AAAGAACGTGGACTCCAACGTCAAAGG
[141 nt withheld, positions 5401-5541]
G
[46 nt withheld, positions 5543-5588]
A
[58 nt withheld, positions 5590-5647]
Features (pLannotate 1.2.2; 16 found; start..end, strand, type, name):
     38..89      +  misc_feature   bom (fragment): basis of mobility region from pBR322
     94..234     -  repeat_region  AAV2 ITR: inverted terminal repeat of adeno-associated virus serotype 2 inverted
    279..307     -  protein_bind   lox2272 (fragment): Cre-mediated recombination occurs in the 8-bp core sequence (GGATACTT). lox2272 sites are compatible with each other, but incompatible with loxP or loxN sites (Lee and Saito, 1988). Cre recombinase
    316..356     -  intron         chimeric intron (fragment): chimera between introns from human β-globin and immunoglobulin heavy chain genes
    356..2431    -  CDS            NRXN1 (fragment): NRX1A_HUMAN - Also known as KIAA0578. Experimental evidence at protein level: Swiss-Prot protein existence level 1. Cell surface protein involved in cell-cell-interactions, exocytosis of secretory granules and regulation of signal transmission. Function is isoform-specific. Alpha-type isoforms have a long N- terminus with six laminin G-like domains and play an important role in synaptic signal transmission. Alpha-type isoforms play a role in the regulation of calcium channel activity and Ca(2+)-triggered neurotransmitter release at synapses and at neuromuscular junctions. They play an importan
   2465..2733    -  LTR            5' LTR (truncated): truncated 5' long terminal repeat (LTR) from human T-cell leukemia virus (HTLV) type 1
   2746..2957    -  promoter       EF-1α core promoter: core promoter for human elongation factor EF-1α
   2983..2999    +  misc_feature   MCS (fragment): pUC18/19 multiple cloning site
   3049..3076    -  repeat_region  AAV2 ITR (fragment): inverted terminal repeat of adeno-associated virus serotype 2 inverted
   3105..3132    -  repeat_region  AAV2 ITR (fragment): inverted terminal repeat of adeno-associated virus serotype 2 inverted
   3205..3793    -  rep_origin     ori: high-copy-number ColE1/pMB1/pBR322/pUC origin of replication
   3964..4824    -  CDS            AmpR: β-lactamase; bla; confers resistance to ampicillin, carbenicillin, and related antibiotics
   4825..4929    -  promoter       AmpR promoter: bla
   5024..5059    +  CDS            rop (fragment): Rop protein, which maintains plasmids at low copy number; rop
   5161..5210    +  misc_feature   bom (fragment): basis of mobility region from pBR322
   5211..19      -  rep_origin     f1 ori (across the origin) (sequence partly withheld): f1 bacteriophage origin of replication; arrow indicates direction of (+) strand synthesis
