[The description below was written by a language model from this plasmid's Addgene catalogue record and pLannotate feature annotations shown in this document.]
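Description:
pAAVLINK-EF1alpha-5'-NRXN1 is an AAV transfer plasmid built on the pAAV-MCS2 backbone. It serves as the 5' half of a two-vector AAVLINK system for delivering human NRXN1 (neurexin-1), whose alpha-isoform coding sequence is too long for a single AAV genome. The 5,647-nt plasmid is propagated in E. coli at high copy from a ColE1/pUC-type origin under ampicillin selection (AmpR with its bla promoter). It also carries an f1 origin and small pBR322-derived bom and rop remnants. The recombination-reduced growth strain listed in the record fits the presence of AAV2 inverted terminal repeats. One ITR is annotated in full and the other is detected only as fragments, which may reflect sequencing or annotation difficulty across this repeat.

Between the ITRs, an EF-1α core promoter is followed by a truncated HTLV-1 5' LTR segment, a composite arrangement commonly used to boost expression. This drives a roughly 2.1-kb N-terminal portion of the NRXN1 coding sequence. The catalogue lists an N-terminal HA tag, although the feature table does not annotate it separately. The partial coding sequence runs directly into a fragment of the chimeric β-globin/immunoglobulin intron, presumably its splice-donor end, followed by a lox2272 site. No polyadenylation signal is annotated.

This layout suggests that Cre-mediated recombination at lox2272 joins this genome to a companion 3' vector in co-transduced cells. The lox junction would then be removed by splicing to yield full-length NRXN1 mRNA. The record does not describe the partner vectors or the Cre source and refers to the associated publication for them. The plasmid is intended for packaging into AAV for large-cargo gene delivery studies.
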