Addgene plasmid #244302: pAAVLINK-EF1alpha-5'-NRXN1
Purpose: 5' AAVLINK plasmid for NRXN1 expression
Depositing lab: Zhonghua Lu. Publication: AAVLINK: A potent DNA-recombination method for large cargo delivery in gene therapy. Lin J, Lin Y, Liu N, Cao W, Zhang J, Wen S, Zhang Y, Liao W, Hong Z, Lin Y, Liu Q, Liu H, Li Q, Chen B, Li M, Luo Z, Yang L, Yang Y, Zheng SH, Wang Y, Chu H, Hu Y, Qin Y, Luo BX, Tian S, Chen Y, Yan T, Yang L, Wang H, Liu T, Jiang Y, Lu Z. Cell. 2026 Feb 5;189(3):969-986.e17. doi: 10.1016/j.cell.2025.12.039. Epub 2026 Jan 27. PubMed 41605211.
Backbone
  Vector backbone: pAAV-MCS2
  Backbone manufacturer: Steve Jackson (Addgene # 46954)
  Vector type: AAV
Growth in bacteria
  Bacterial resistance: Ampicillin, 100 μg/mL
  Growth temperature: 37°C
  Growth strain: NEB Stable
  Copy number: High Copy
Gene/Insert
  Gene/Insert name: NRXN1
  Species: H. sapiens (human)
  Entrez Gene: NRXN1 (a.k.a. Hs.22998, PTHSL2, SCZD17)
  Promoter: EF1alpha
  Tag / fusion protein: HA (N terminal on insert)
  Cloning method: Restriction Enzyme; 5′ cloning site unknown (unknown if destroyed)
Terms and licenses: Academic/Nonprofit Terms; Industry Terms: Not Available to Industry
Depositor comments: See publication for corresponding AAV Link vectors.
How to cite: pAAVLINK-EF1alpha-5'-NRXN1 was a gift from Zhonghua Lu (Addgene plasmid # 244302 ; http://n2t.net/addgene:244302 ; RRID:Addgene_244302)
